Addgene plasmid #189536: pRnc-gGFP161
Purpose: Expresses E. Coli RNase III under control of pBAD promoter and constitutively expresses gUTR-161-GFP
Depositing lab: Marc Ostermeier. Depositing organization: Johns Hopkins University and School of Medicine. Publication: A CRISPR-dCas9 System for Assaying and Selecting for RNase III Activity In Vivo in Escherichia coli. Hauk P, Weeks R, Ostermeier M. CRISPR J. 2022 Dec 9. doi: 10.1089/crispr.2022.0041. PubMed 36493370.
Backbone
  Vector backbone: pBR322
  Backbone size w/o insert (bp): 4000
  Total vector size (bp): 4660
  Vector type: Bacterial Expression
Growth in bacteria
  Bacterial resistance: Ampicillin, 100 μg/mL
  Growth temperature: 37°C
  Growth strain: DH5alpha
  Copy number: High Copy
Gene/Insert 1
  Gene/Insert name: RNase III (alt name: rnc)
  Species: E. coli
  Insert size (bp): 678
  Mutation: N/A
  Promoter: pBAD
  Cloning method: Restriction Enzyme; 5′ cloning site SpeI (not destroyed); 3′ cloning site SacI (not destroyed)
  Sequencing primers: 5′ pBad-Forward; 3′ pBad-Reverse
Gene/Insert 2
  Gene/Insert name: gUTR-161-GFP (alt name: fusion of rnc UTR and gRNA targeting GFP)
  Insert size (bp): 256
  Promoter: J23119
  Cloning method: Unknown
  Sequencing primers: 5′ N/A; 3′ N/A
Resource information
  A portion of this plasmid was derived from a plasmid made by: Addgene - pgRNA (bacterial): Plasmid #44251
Terms and licenses: Academic/Nonprofit Terms; Industry Terms: Not Available to Industry
How to cite: pRnc-gGFP161 was a gift from Marc Ostermeier (Addgene plasmid # 189536 ; http://n2t.net/addgene:189536 ; RRID:Addgene_189536)
