[The description below was written by a language model from this plasmid's Addgene catalogue record and pLannotate feature annotations shown in this document.]
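Description:
pRnc-gGFP161 is a bacterial expression plasmid built on a pBR322-type backbone, listed at about 4.7 kb, for use in Escherichia coli. It replicates from a high-copy ColE1/pMB1-family origin and is selected with ampicillin through a β-lactamase gene driven by its own bla promoter. Part of the plasmid derives from a bacterial guide RNA expression vector.

The plasmid carries two functional cassettes. In the first, the E. coli rnc gene encoding RNase III, the endonuclease that cleaves double-stranded RNA, sits downstream of the araBAD promoter. The divergently transcribed araC regulator is also present, so RNase III expression is inducible with L-arabinose. The annotation places a 5S rRNA segment and the rrnB T1 terminator after the coding sequence. In the second cassette, the constitutive synthetic J23119 promoter drives gUTR-161-GFP, a fusion of the rnc untranslated leader (annotated as an rncO fragment, a natural RNase III substrate structure) to a guide RNA targeting GFP, ending in the Streptococcus pyogenes gRNA scaffold. A putative terminator lies upstream of this promoter. A short hit annotated as a capTEV tag fragment downstream of the scaffold is probably incidental.

The associated publication title describes a CRISPR-dCas9 system for assaying and selecting for RNase III activity in vivo. The design suggests that RNase III processing of the rnc leader affects the function of the attached guide, and therefore dCas9-mediated repression of GFP, but the record does not state the exact mechanism. Neither dCas9 nor the GFP target is annotated on this plasmid, so they are presumably supplied from elsewhere.
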