Features (pLannotate 1.2.2; 13 found; start..end, strand, type, name):
    859..963     -  promoter       AmpR promoter: bla
   1053..1096    -  terminator     bacterial terminator: putative bacterial transcription terminator
   1114..1148    +  promoter       J23119(SpeI) promoter: bacterial promoter (Registry of Standard Biological Parts BBa J23119) modified to end with an SpeI site
   1148..1338    +  ncRNA          rncO (fragment): Accession: RF00552 - rncO
   1330..1405    +  misc_RNA       gRNA scaffold: guide RNA scaffold for the Streptococcus pyogenes CRISPR/Cas9 system
   1471..1488    +  CDS            capTEV™ (fragment): composite tag for in vivo biotinylation, TEV protease cleavage, and 6xHis tagging
   1535..2413    -  CDS            araC: L-arabinose regulatory protein; araC
   2440..2724    +  promoter       araBAD promoter: araBAD; promoter of the L-arabinose operon of E. coli; the araC regulatory gene is transcribed in the opposite direction (Guzman et al., 1995)
   2766..3443    +  CDS            rnc: RNC_ECO57 - Experimental evidence at protein level: Swiss-Prot protein existence level 1. Digests double-stranded RNA. Involved in the processing of primary rRNA transcript to yield the immediate precursors to the large and small rRNAs (23S and 16S). Processes some mRNAs, and tRNAs when they are encoded in the rRNA operon. Processes pre-crRNA and tracrRNA of type II CRISPR loci if present in the organism (By similarity). Involved in degradation of type I toxin-antitoxin system duplex RNAs (PubMed:24203704). From Escherichia coli O157:H7.
   3542..3657    +  ncRNA          5S rRNA: Accession: RF00001 - 5S ribosomal RNA
   3661..3707    +  terminator     rrnB T1 terminator: transcription terminator T1 from the E. coli rrnB gene
   3931..4519    -  rep_origin     ori: high-copy-number ColE1/pMB1/pBR322/pUC origin of replication
   4690..858     -  CDS            AmpR (across the origin): β-lactamase; bla; confers resistance to ampicillin, carbenicillin, and related antibiotics
>Addgene plasmid #189536 | pRnc-gGFP161 | addgene full sequence | sequence record 372775 | Addgene NGS Result
CCAATGCTTAATCAGTGAGGCACCTATCTCAGCGATCTGTCTATTTCGTTCATCCATAGTTGCCTGACTC
CCCGTCGTGTAGATAACTACGATACGGGAGGGCTTACCATCTGGCCCCAGTGCTGCAATGATACCGCGAG
ACCCACGCTCACCGGCTCCAGATTTATCAGCAATAAACCAGCCAGCCGGAAGGGCCGAGCGCAGAAGTGG
TCCTGCAACTTTATCCGCCTCCATCCAGTCTATTAATTGTTGCCGGGAAGCTAGAGTAAGTAGTTCGCCA
GTTAATAGTTTGCGCAACGTTGTTGCCATTGCTACAGGCATCGTGGTGTCACGCTCGTCGTTTGGTATGG
CTTCATTCAGCTCCGGTTCCCAACGATCAAGGCGAGTTACATGATCCCCCATGTTGTGCAAAAAAGCGGT
TAGCTCCTTCGGTCCTCCGATCGTTGTCAGAAGTAAGTTGGCCGCAGTGTTATCACTCATGGTTATGGCA
GCACTGCATAATTCTCTTACTGTCATGCCATCCGTAAGATGCTTTTCTGTGACTGGTGAGTACTCAACCA
AGTCATTCTGAGAATAGTGTATGCGGCGACCGAGTTGCTCTTGCCCGGCGTCAATACGGGATAATACCGC
GCCACATAGCAGAACTTTAAAAGTGCTCATCATTGGAAAACGTTCTTCGGGGCGAAAACTCTCAAGGATC
TTACCGCTGTTGAGATCCAGTTCGATGTAACCCACTCGTGCACCCAACTGATCTTCAGCATCTTTTACTT
TCACCAGCGTTTCTGGGTGAGCAAAAACAGGAAGGCAAAATGCCGCAAAAAAGGGAATAAGGGCGACACG
GAAATGTTGAATACTCATACTCTTCCTTTTTCAATATTATTGAAGCATTTATCAGGGTTATTGTCTCATG
AGCGGATACATATTTGAATGTATTTAGAAAAATAAACAAATAGGGGTTCCGCGCACATTTCCCCGAAAAG
TGCCACCTGACGTCTAAGAAACCATTATTATCATGACATTAACCTATAAAAATAGGCGTATCACGAGGCA
GAATTTCAGATAAAAAAAATCCTTAGCTTTCGCTAAGGATGATTTCTGGAATTCTAAAGATCTTTGACAG
CTAGCTCAGTCCTAGGTATAATACTAGTGAAGTTTAAGGTTGGCACCTCCAGGTTGCCACGGCACACGAA
ACAGCGTTGGTCCCCATATACCGGTAAACTGAAACTGCAGCGAAGCAGTTAGCAGAACCATGTATATCAG
GTCTGTTTCGTGTGCTGAATTGTTGACGCATTTATTTATTGGTATCGCACATCTAATTCAACAAGAATTG
TTTTAGAGCTAGAAATAGCAAGTTAAAATAAGGCTAGTCCGTTATCAACTTGAAAAAGTGGCACCGAGTC
GGTGCTTTTTTTGAAGCTTGGGCCCGAACAAAAACTCATCTCAGAAGAGGATCTGAATAGCGCCGTCGAC
CATCATCATCATCATCATTGAGTTTAAACGGTCTCCAGCCGTCAATTGTCTGATTCGTTACCAATTATGA
CAACTTGACGGCTACATCATTCACTTTTTCTTCACAACCGGCACGGAACTCGCTCGGGCTGGCCCCGGTG
CATTTTTTAAATACCCGCGAGAAATAGAGTTGATCGTCAAAACCAACATTGCGACCGACGGTGGCGATAG
GCATCCGGGTGGTGCTCAAAAGCAGCTTCGCCTGGCTGATACGTTGGTCCTCGCGCCAGCTTAAGACGCT
AATCCCTAACTGCTGGCGGAAAAGATGTGACAGACGCGACGGCGACAAGCAAACATGCTGTGCGACGCTG
GCGATATCAAAATTGCTGTCTGCCAGGTGATCGCTGATGTACTGACAAGCCTCGCGTACCCGATTATCCA
TCGGTGGATGGAGCGACTCGTTAATCGCTTCCATGCGCCGCAGTAACAATTGCTCAAGCAGATTTATCGC
CAGCAGCTCCGAATAGCGCCCTTCCCCTTGCCCGGCGTTAATGATTTGCCCAAACAGGTCGCTGAAATGC
GGCTGGTGCGCTTCATCCGGGCGAAAGAACCCCGTATTGGCAAATATTGACGGCCAGTTAAGCCATTCAT
GCCAGTAGGCGCGCGGACGAAAGTAAACCCACTGGTGATACCATTCGCGAGCCTCCGGATGACGACCGTA
GTGATGAATCTCTCCTGGCGGGAACAGCAAAATATCACCCGGTCGGCAAACAAATTCTCGTCCCTGATTT
TTCACCACCCCCTGACCGCGAATGGTGAGATTGAGAATATAACCTTTCATTCCCAGCGGTCGGTCGATAA
AAAAATCGAGATAACCGTTGGCCTCAATCGGCGTTAAACCCGCCACCAGATGGGCATTAAACGAGTATCC
CGGCAGCAGGGGATCATTTTGCGCTTCAGCCATACTTTTCATACTCCCGCCATTCAGAGAAGAAACCAAT
TGTCCATATTGCATCAGACATTGCCGTCACTGCGTCTTTTACTGGCTCTTCTCGCTAACCAAACCGGTAA
CCCCGCTTATTAAAAGCATTCTGTAACAAAGCGGGACCAAAGCCATGACAAAAACGCGTAACAAAAGTGT
CTATAATCACGGCAGAAAAGTCCACATTGATTATTTGCACGGCGTCACACTTTGCTATGCCATAGCATTT
TTATCCATAAGATTAGCGGATCCTACCTGACGCTTTTTATCGCAACTCTCTACTGTTTCTCCATACCCGT
TTTTTTGGGCTAGCACTAGTGAAGGAGATATACATATGAACCCCATCGTAATTAATCGGCTTCAACGGAA
GCTGGGCTACACTTTTAATCATCAGGAACTGTTGCAGCAGGCATTAACTCATCGTAGTGCCAGCAGTAAA
CATAACGAGCGTTTAGAATTTTTAGGCGACTCTATTCTGAGCTACGTTATCGCCAATGCGCTTTATCACC
GTTTCCCTCGTGTGGATGAAGGCGATATGAGCCGGATGCGCGCCACGCTGGTCCGTGGCAATACGCTGGC
GGAACTGGCGCGCGAATTTGAGTTAGGCGAGTGCTTACGTTTAGGGCCAGGTGAACTTAAAAGCGGTGGA
TTTCGTCGTGAGTCAATTCTCGCCGACACCGTCGAAGCATTAATTGGTGGCGTATTCCTCGACAGTGATA
TTCAAACCGTCGAGAAATTAATCCTCAACTGGTATCAAACTCGTTTGGACGAAATTAGCCCAGGCGATAA
ACAAAAAGATCCGAAAACGCGCTTGCAAGAATATTTGCAGGGTCGCCATCTGCCGCTGCCGACTTATCTG
GTAGTCCAGGTACGTGGCGAAGCGCACGATCAGGAATTTACTATCCACTGCCAGGTCAGCGGCCTGAGTG
AACCGGTGGTTGGCACAGGTTCAAGCCGTCGTAAGGCTGAGCAGGCTGCCGCCGAACAGGCGTTGAAAAA
ACTGGAGCTGGAATGAGAGCTCAAGCTTGGCTGTTTTGGCGGATGAGAGAAGATTTTCAGCCTGATACAG
ATTAAATCAGAACGCAGAAGCGGTCTGATAAAACAGAATTTGCCTGGCGGCAGTAGCGCGGTGGTCCCAC
CTGACCCCATGCCGAACTCAGAAGTGAAACGCCGTAGCGCCGATGGTAGTGTGGGGTCTCCCCATGCGAG
AGTAGGGAACTGCCAGGCATCAAATAAAACGAAAGGCTCAGTCGAAAGACTGGGCCTTTCGTTTTATCTG
TTGTTTGTCGGTGAACTGGATCCTTACTCGAGTCTAGACTGCAGGCTTCCTCGCTCACTGACTCGCTGCG
CTCGGTCGTTCGGCTGCGGCGAGCGGTATCAGCTCACTCAAAGGCGGTAATACGGTTATCCACAGAATCA
GGGGATAACGCAGGAAAGAACATGTGAGCAAAAGGCCAGCAAAAGGCCAGGAACCGTAAAAAGGCCGCGT
TGCTGGCGTTTTTCCACAGGCTCCGCCCCCCTGACGAGCATCACAAAAATCGACGCTCAAGTCAGAGGTG
GCGAAACCCGACAGGACTATAAAGATACCAGGCGTTTCCCCCTGGAAGCTCCCTCGTGCGCTCTCCTGTT
CCGACCCTGCCGCTTACCGGATACCTGTCCGCCTTTCTCCCTTCGGGAAGCGTGGCGCTTTCTCATAGCT
CACGCTGTAGGTATCTCAGTTCGGTGTAGGTCGTTCGCTCCAAGCTGGGCTGTGTGCACGAACCCCCCGT
TCAGCCCGACCGCTGCGCCTTATCCGGTAACTATCGTCTTGAGTCCAACCCGGTAAGACACGACTTATCG
CCACTGGCAGCAGCCACTGGTAACAGGATTAGCAGAGCGAGGTATGTAGGCGGTGCTACAGAGTTCTTGA
AGTGGTGGCCTAACTACGGCTACACTAGAAGAACAGTATTTGGTATCTGCGCTCTGCTGAAGCCAGTTAC
CTTCGGAAAAAGAGTTGGTAGCTCTTGATCCGGCAAACAAACCACCGCTGGTAGCGGTGGTTTTTTTGTT
TGCAAGCAGCAGATTACGCGCAGAAAAAAAGGATCTCAAGAAGATCCTTTGATCTTTTCTACGGGGTCTG
ACGCTCAGTGGAACGAAAACTCACGTTAAGGGATTTTGGTCATGAGATTATCAAAAAGGATCTTCACCTA
GATCCTTTTAAATTAAAAATGAAGTTTTAAATCAATCTAAAGTATATATGAGTAAACTTGGTCTGACAGT
TA
